>Addgene plasmid #124833 | pCAGGS-pac-T2A-dre | addgene full sequence | sequence record 247139 | Addgene NGS Result
CACCTGGGTCGACATTGATTATTGACTAGTTATTAATAGTAATCAATTACGGGGTCATTAGTTCATAGCC
CATATATGGAGTTCCGCGTTACATAACTTACGGTAAATGGCCCGCCTGGCTGACCGCCCAACGACCCCCG
CCCATTGACGTCAATAATGACGTATGTTCCCATAGTAACGCCAATAGGGACTTTCCATTGACGTCAATGG
GTGGAGTATTTACGGTAAACTGCCCACTTGGCAGTACATCAAGTGTATCATATGCCAAGTACGCCCCCTA
TTGACGTCAATGACGGTAAATGGCCCGCCTGGCATTATGCCCAGTACATGACCTTATGGGACTTTCCTAC
TTGGCAGTACATCTACGTATTAGTCATCGCTATTACCATGGTCGAGGTGAGCCCCACGTTCTGCTTCACT
CTCCCCATCTCCCCCCCCTCCCCACCCCCAATTTTGTATTTATTTATTTTTTAATTATTTTGTGCAGCGA
TGGGGGCGGGGGGGGGGGGGGGGCGCGCGCCAGGCGGGGCGGGGCGGGGCGAGGGGCGGGGCGGGGCGAG
GCGGAGAGGTGCGGCGGCAGCCAATCAGAGCGGCGCGCTCCGAAAGTTTCCTTTTATGGCGAGGCGGCGG
CGGCGGCGGCCCTATAAAAAGCGAAGCGCGCGGCGGGCGGGAGTCGCTGCGCGCTGCCTTCGCCCCGTGC
CCCGCTCCGCCGCCGCCTCGCGCCGCCCGCCCCGGCTCTGACTGACCGCGTTACTCCCACAGGTGAGCGG
GCGGGACGGCCCTTCTCCTCCGGGCTGTAATTAGCGCTTGGTTTAATGACGGCTTGTTTCTTTTCTGTGG
CTGCGTGAAAGCCTTGAGGGGCTCCGGGAGGGCCCTTTGTGCGGGGGGAGCGGCTCGGGGGGTGCGTGCG
TGTGTGTGTGCGTGGGGAGCGCCGCGTGCGGCTCCGCGCTGCCCGGCGGCTGTGAGCGCTGCGGGCGCGG
CGCGGGGCTTTGTGCGCTCCGCAGTGTGCGCGAGGGGAGCGCGGCCGGGGGCGGTGCCCCGCGGTGCGGG
GGGGGCTGCGAGGGGAACAAAGGCTGCGTGCGGGGTGTGTGCGTGGGGGGGTGAGCAGGGGGTGTGGGCG
CGTCGGTCGGGCTGCAACCCCCCCTGCACCCCCCTCCCCGAGTTGCTGAGCACGGCCCGGCTTCGGGTGC
GGGGCTCCGTACGGGGCGTGGCGCGGGGCTCGCCGTGCCGGGCGGGGGGTGGCGGCAGGTGGGGGTGCCG
GGCGGGGCGGGGCCGCCTCGGGCCGGGGAGGGCTCGGGGGAGGGGCGCGGCGGCCCCCGGAGCGCCGGCG
GCTGTCGAGGCGCGGCGAGCCGCAGCCATTGCCTTTTATGGTAATCGTGCGAGAGGGCGCAGGGACTTCC
TTTGTCCCAAATCTGTGCGGAGCCGAAATCTGGGAGGCGCCGCCGCACCCCCTCTAGCGGGCGCGGGGCG
AAGCGGTGCGGCGCCGGCAGGAAGGAAATGGGCGGGGAGGGCCTTCGTGCGTCGCCGCGCCGCCGTCCCC
TTCTCCCTCTCCAGCCTCGGGGCTGTCCGCGGGGGGACGGCTGCCTTCGGGGGGGACGGGGCAGGGCGGG
GTTCGGCTTCTGGCGTGTGACCGGCGGCTCTAGAGCCTCTGCTAACCATGTTCATGCCTTCTTCTTTTTC
CTACAGCTCCTGGGCAACGTGCTGGTTATTGTGCTGTCTCATCATTTTGGCAAAGAATTCGCCATGGCCG
AGTACAAGCCCACGGTGCGCCTCGCCACCCGCGACGACGTCCCCAGGGCCGTACGCACCCTCGCCGCCGC
GTTCGCCGACTACCCCGCCACGCGCCACACCGTCGATCCGGACCGCCACATCGAGCGGGTCACCGAGCTG
CAAGAACTCTTCCTCACGCGCGTCGGGCTCGACATCGGCAAGGTGTGGGTCGCGGACGACGGCGCCGCGG
TGGCGGTCTGGACCACGCCGGAGAGCGTCGAAGCGGGGGCGGTGTTCGCCGAGATCGGCCCGCGCATGGC
CGAGTTGAGCGGTTCCCGGCTGGCCGCGCAGCAACAGATGGAAGGCCTCCTGGCGCCGCACCGGCCCAAG
GAGCCCGCGTGGTTCCTGGCCACCGTCGGCGTCTCGCCCGACCACCAGGGCAAGGGTCTGGGCAGCGCCG
TCGTGCTCCCCGGAGTGGAGGCGGCCGAGCGCGCCGGGGTGCCCGCCTTCCTGGAGACCTCCGCGCCCCG
CAACCTCCCCTTCTACGAGCGGCTCGGCTTCACCGTCACCGCCGACGTCGAGGTGCCCGAAGGACCGCGC
ACCTGGTGCATGACCCGCAAGCCCGGTGCCGGCGGCTCCGGCGGCCGCTCCGAGGGCCGCGGCTCCCTGC
TGACCTGCGGCGACGTGGAGGAGAACCCCGGCCCCGCCCCCGGCTCCACCATGGGTGCTAGCGAGCTGAT
CATCTCTGGCTCCTCTGGAGGATTCCTGAGGAACATCGGCAAGGAGTACCAGGAGGCTGCTGAGAACTTC
ATGAGATTCATGAATGACCAGGGAGCCTACGCCCCTAACACCCTGAGAGACCTGAGGCTGGTGTTCCACT
CCTGGGCTAGATGGTGCCACGCTAGACAGCTGGCCTGGTTCCCTATCTCTCCTGAGATGGCTAGGGAGTA
CTTCCTTCAGCTGCACGATGCTGACCTGGCCTCTACCACCATCGACAAGCACTACGCCATGCTGAACATG
CTGCTGTCCCACTGTGGCCTGCCTCCTCTGTCTGATGACAAGTCTGTGAGCCTGGCCATGAGGAGAATCC
GGAGAGAGGCTGCCACCGAGAAGGGAGAGAGAACCGGCCAGGCCATCCCTCTGAGATGGGATGACCTGAA
GCTGCTGGATGTGCTGCTGTCTAGATCTGAGAGACTGGTGGACCTGAGGAATAGGGCCTTCCTGTTTGTG
GCCTACAACACCCTGATGAGGATGTCTGAGATCTCTAGGATCAGAGTGGGAGACCTGGACCAGACCGGAG
ACACCGTGACCCTGCACATCTCCCACACCAAGACCATCACCACCGCTGCTGGCCTGGACAAAGTGCTGTC
TAGGAGGACCACCGCTGTGCTGAATGACTGGCTGGATGTGTCTGGCCTGAGAGAGCACCCTGACGCTGTG
CTGTTCCCTCCTATCCACCGGAGCAACAAGGCTAGGATCACCACCACCCCTCTGACCGCCCCTGCCATGG
AGAAGATTTTTAGCGATGCCTGGGTGCTGCTGAACAAGAGGGATGCCACCCCTAACAAGGGCCGCTACCG
GACCTGGACCGGCCACTCTGCTAGAGTGGGAGCTGCCATCGACATGGCTGAGAAGCAAGTGTCCATGGTG
GAGATCATGCAGGAGGGCACCTGGAAAAAGCCTGAGACACTGATGAGATACCTGAGGAGGGGAGGAGTGT
CTGTGGGAGCCAACTCTAGGCTGATGGACTCCGCTAGCGGCGCCGGTCCTAAGAAGAAGAGGAAAGTGTG
ATAAGGCGCGCCGGATCTTTTTCCCTCTGCCAAAAATTATGGGGACATCATGAAGCCCCTTGAGCATCTG
ACTTCTGGCTAATAAAGGAAATTTATTTTCATTGCAATAGTGTGTTGGAATTTTTTGTGTCTCTCACTCG
GAAGGACATATGGGAGGGCAAATCATTTAAAACATCAGAATGAGTATTTGGTTTAGAGTTTGGCAACATA
TGCCCATATGCTGGCTGCCATGAACAAAGGTTGGCTATAAAGAGGTCATCAGTATATGAAACAGCCCCCT
GCTGTCCATTCCTTATTCCATAGAAAAGCCTTGACTTGAGGTTAGATTTTTTTTATATTTTGTTTTGTGT
TATTTTTTTCTTTAACATCCCTAAAATTTTCCTTACATGTTTTACTAGCCAGATTTTTCCTCCTCTCCTG
ACTACTCCCAGTCATAGCTGTCCCTCTTCTCTTATGGAGATCCCTCGACCTGCAGCCCAAGCTTGGCGTA
ATCATGGTCATAGCTGTTTCCTGTGTGAAATTGTTATCCGCTCACAATTCCACACAACATACGAGCCGGA
AGCATAAAGTGTAAAGCCTGGGGTGCCTAATGAGTGAGCTAACTCACATTAATTGCGTTGCGCTCACTGC
CCGCTTTCCAGTCGGGAAACCTGTCGTGCCAGCGGATCCGCATCTCAATTAGTCAGCAACCATAGTCCCG
CCCCTAACTCCGCCCATCCCGCCCCTAACTCCGCCCAGTTCCGCCCATTCTCCGCCCCATGGCTGACTAA
TTTTTTTTATTTATGCAGAGGCCGAGGCCGCCTCGGCCTCTGAGCTATTCCAGAAGTAGTGAGGAGGCTT
TTTTGGAGGCCTAGGCTTTTGCAAAAAGCTAACTTGTTTATTGCAGCTTATAATGGTTACAAATAAAGCA
ATAGCATCACAAATTTCACAAATAAAGCATTTTTTTCACTGCATTCTAGTTGTGGTTTGTCCAAACTCAT
CAATGTATCTTATCATGTCTGGATCCGCTGCATTAATGAATCGGCCAACGCGCGGGGAGAGGCGGTTTGC
GTATTGGGCGCTCTTCCGCTTCCTCGCTCACTGACTCGCTGCGCTCGGTCGTTCGGCTGCGGCGAGCGGT
ATCAGCTCACTCAAAGGCGGTAATACGGTTATCCACAGAATCAGGGGATAACGCAGGAAAGAACATGTGA
GCAAAAGGCCAGCAAAAGGCCAGGAACCGTAAAAAGGCCGCGTTGCTGGCGTTTTTCCATAGGCTCCGCC
CCCCTGACGAGCATCACAAAAATCGACGCTCAAGTCAGAGGTGGCGAAACCCGACAGGACTATAAAGATA
CCAGGCGTTTCCCCCTGGAAGCTCCCTCGTGCGCTCTCCTGTTCCGACCCTGCCGCTTACCGGATACCTG
TCCGCCTTTCTCCCTTCGGGAAGCGTGGCGCTTTCTCATAGCTCACGCTGTAGGTATCTCAGTTCGGTGT
AGGTCGTTCGCTCCAAGCTGGGCTGTGTGCACGAACCCCCCGTTCAGCCCGACCGCTGCGCCTTATCCGG
TAACTATCGTCTTGAGTCCAACCCGGTAAGACACGACTTATCGCCACTGGCAGCAGCCACTGGTAACAGG
ATTAGCAGAGCGAGGTATGTAGGCGGTGCTACAGAGTTCTTGAAGTGGTGGCCTAACTACGGCTACACTA
GAAGAACAGTATTTGGTATCTGCGCTCTGCTGAAGCCAGTTACCTTCGGAAAAAGAGTTGGTAGCTCTTG
ATCCGGCAAACAAACCACCGCTGGTAGCGGTGGTTTTTTTGTTTGCAAGCAGCAGATTACGCGCAGAAAA
AAAGGATCTCAAGAAGATCCTTTGATCTTTTCTACGGGGTCTGACGCTCAGTGGAACGAAAACTCACGTT
AAGGGATTTTGGTCATGAGATTATCAAAAAGGATCTTCACCTAGATCCTTTTAAATTAAAAATGAAGTTT
TAAATCAATCTAAAGTATATATGAGTAAACTTGGTCTGACAGTTACCAATGCTTAATCAGTGAGGCACCT
ATCTCAGCGATCTGTCTATTTCGTTCATCCATAGTTGCCTGACTCCCCGTCGTGTAGATAACTACGATAC
GGGAGGGCTTACCATCTGGCCCCAGTGCTGCAATGATACCGCGAGACCCACGCTCACCGGCTCCAGATTT
ATCAGCAATAAACCAGCCAGCCGGAAGGGCCGAGCGCAGAAGTGGTCCTGCAACTTTATCCGCCTCCATC
CAGTCTATTAATTGTTGCCGGGAAGCTAGAGTAAGTAGTTCGCCAGTTAATAGTTTGCGCAACGTTGTTG
CCATTGCTACAGGCATCGTGGTGTCACGCTCGTCGTTTGGTATGGCTTCATTCAGCTCCGGTTCCCAACG
ATCAAGGCGAGTTACATGATCCCCCATGTTGTGCAAAAAAGCGGTTAGCTCCTTCGGTCCTCCGATCGTT
GTCAGAAGTAAGTTGGCCGCAGTGTTATCACTCATGGTTATGGCAGCACTGCATAATTCTCTTACTGTCA
TGCCATCCGTAAGATGCTTTTCTGTGACTGGTGAGTACTCAACCAAGTCATTCTGAGAATAGTGTATGCG
GCGACCGAGTTGCTCTTGCCCGGCGTCAATACGGGATAATACCGCGCCACATAGCAGAACTTTAAAAGTG
CTCATCATTGGAAAACGTTCTTCGGGGCGAAAACTCTCAAGGATCTTACCGCTGTTGAGATCCAGTTCGA
TGTAACCCACTCGTGCACCCAACTGATCTTCAGCATCTTTTACTTTCACCAGCGTTTCTGGGTGAGCAAA
AACAGGAAGGCAAAATGCCGCAAAAAAGGGAATAAGGGCGACACGGAAATGTTGAATACTCATACTCTTC
CTTTTTCAATATTATTGAAGCATTTATCAGGGTTATTGTCTCATGAGCGGATACATATTTGAATGTATTT
AGAAAAATAAACAAATAGGGGTTCCGCGCACATTTCCCCGAAAAGTGC
Features (pLannotate 1.2.2; 16 found; start..end, strand, type, name):
     11..390     +  enhancer       CMV enhancer: human cytomegalovirus immediate early enhancer
    392..669     +  promoter       chicken β-actin promoter: No description available
    670..1686    +  intron         chimeric intron: chimera between introns from chicken β-actin and rabbit β-globin
   1748..2340    +  CDS            PuroR: puromycin N-acetyltransferase; pac from Streptomyces; confers resistance to puromycin
   3581..3636    +  polyA_signal   β-globin poly(A) signal: rabbit β-globin polyadenylation signal (Gil and Proudfoot, 1987)
   4021..4037    -  protein_bind   lac operator: The lac repressor binds to the lac operator to inhibit transcription in E. coli. This inhibition can be relieved by adding lactose or isopropyl-β-D-thiogalactopyranoside (IPTG). lac repressor encoded by lacI
   4045..4075    -  promoter       lac promoter: promoter for the E. coli lac operon
   4090..4111    -  protein_bind   CAP binding site: CAP binding activates transcription in the presence of cAMP. E. coli catabolite activator protein
   4124..4163    -  CDS            lacI (fragment): lac repressor; lacI; The lac repressor binds to the lac operator to inhibit transcription in E. coli. This inhibition can be relieved by adding lactose or isopropyl-β-D-thiogalactopyranoside (IPTG).
   4170..4192    +  promoter       SV40 promoter (fragment): SV40 enhancer and early promoter
   4216..4351    +  rep_origin     SV40 ori: SV40 origin of replication
   4371..4505    +  polyA_signal   SV40 poly(A) signal: SV40 polyadenylation signal
   4507..4561    -  CDS            lacI (fragment): lac repressor; lacI; The lac repressor binds to the lac operator to inhibit transcription in E. coli. This inhibition can be relieved by adding lactose or isopropyl-β-D-thiogalactopyranoside (IPTG).
   4744..5332    -  rep_origin     ori: high-copy-number ColE1/pMB1/pBR322/pUC origin of replication
   5503..6363    -  CDS            AmpR: β-lactamase; bla; confers resistance to ampicillin, carbenicillin, and related antibiotics
   6364..6468    -  promoter       AmpR promoter: bla
