[The description below was written by a language model from this plasmid's Addgene catalogue record and pLannotate feature annotations shown in this document.]
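Description:
pCAGGS-pac-T2A-dre is a mammalian expression plasmid of about 6.5 kb, built on the pCAGGS backbone, that co-expresses a puromycin resistance gene and the Dre site-specific recombinase from a single transcript. In bacteria it is maintained through a high-copy ColE1/pUC-type origin and selected with ampicillin via the β-lactamase gene and its own promoter. The backbone also carries remnants of lac regulatory sequence (lac promoter, operator, CAP site and short lacI fragments), as well as an SV40 origin of replication with an adjacent SV40 poly(A) signal. The SV40 origin can support episomal replication in cells that supply large T antigen.

The expression cassette is driven by the CAG promoter, annotated here as its three parts: the CMV immediate early enhancer, the chicken β-actin promoter and a chimeric β-actin/β-globin intron. Together these give strong, broadly active transcription in mammalian cells. Downstream lies the synthetic pac-T2A-dre open reading frame, terminated by the rabbit β-globin polyadenylation signal. The T2A peptide causes ribosomal skipping, so puromycin N-acetyltransferase and Dre are produced as separate proteins in roughly coupled amounts. The automated feature table annotates only the PuroR coding sequence. The T2A and dre portions are not called, but the unannotated stretch between PuroR and the poly(A) signal is consistent with their presence as stated in the catalogue entry.

Dre recombines rox target sites and is generally used as a counterpart to Cre/loxP. Although the record gives no specific application, the design suits transient transfection followed by puromycin selection to enrich for cells that received the recombinase, for example to excise or rearrange rox-flanked sequences.
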