Addgene plasmid #124833: pCAGGS-pac-T2A-dre
Purpose: Puromycin resistance gene and dre recombinase
Depositing lab: Mario Capecchi. Depositing organization: University of Utah.
Backbone
  Vector backbone: pCAGGS
  Vector type: Mammalian Expression
  Selectable markers: Puromycin
Growth in bacteria
  Bacterial resistance: Ampicillin, 100 μg/mL
  Growth temperature: 30°C
  Growth strain: DH10B
  Copy number: High Copy
Gene/Insert
  Gene/Insert name: pac-T2A-dre
  Species: Synthetic
  Promoter: CAG
  Cloning method: Unknown
  Sequencing primers: 5′ na
Resource information
  A portion of this plasmid was derived from a plasmid made by: dre is from Francis Stewart.
Terms and licenses: Academic/Nonprofit Terms; Industry Terms: Not Available to Industry
How to cite: pCAGGS-pac-T2A-dre was a gift from Mario Capecchi (Addgene plasmid # 124833 ; http://n2t.net/addgene:124833 ; RRID:Addgene_124833)
